>Addgene plasmid #49147 | BFP-Rab5 | addgene full sequence | sequence record 265942 | Addgene NGS Result
CGTTACATAACTTACGGTAAATGGCCCGCCTGGCTGACCGCCCAACGACCCCCGCCCATTGACGTCAATA
ATGACGTATGTTCCCATAGTAACGCCAATAGGGACTTTCCATTGACGTCAATGGGTGGAGTATTTACGGT
AAACTGCCCACTTGGCAGTACATCAAGTGTATCATATGCCAAGTACGCCCCCTATTGACGTCAATGACGG
TAAATGGCCCGCCTGGCATTATGCCCAGTACATGACCTTATGGGACTTTCCTACTTGGCAGTACATCTAC
GTATTAGTCATCGCTATTACCATGGTGATGCGGTTTTGGCAGTACATCAATGGGCGTGGATAGCGGTTTG
ACTCACGGGGATTTCCAAGTCTCCACCCCATTGACGTCAATGGGAGTTTGTTTTGGCACCAAAATCAACG
GGACTTTCCAAAATGTCGTAACAACTCCGCCCCATTGACGCAAATGGGCGGTAGGCGTGTACGGTGGGAG
GTCTATATAAGCAGAGCTGGTTTAGTGAACCGTCAGATCCGCTAGCGGTCGCCACCATGAGCGAGCTGAT
TAAGGAGAACATGCACATGAAGCTGTACATGGAGGGCACCGTGGACAACCATCACTTCAAGTGCACATCC
GAGGGCGAAGGCAAGCCCTACGAGGGCACCCAGACCATGAGAATCAAGGTGGTCGAGGGCGGCCCTCTCC
CCTTCGCCTTCGACATCCTGGCTACTAGCTTCCTCTACGGCAGCAAGACCTTCATCAACCACACCCAGGG
CATCCCCGACTTCTTCAAGCAGTCCTTCCCTGAGGGCTTCACATGGGAGAGAGTCACCACATACGAAGAC
GGGGGCGTGCTGACCGCTACCCAGGACACCAGCCTCCAGGACGGCTGCCTCATCTACAACGTCAAGATCA
GAGGGGTGAACTTCACATCCAACGGCCCTGTGATGCAGAAGAAAACACTCGGCTGGGAGGCCTTCACCGA
GACGCTGTACCCCGCTGACGGCGGCCTGGAAGGCAGAAACGACATGGCCCTGAAGCTCGTGGGCGGGAGC
CATCTGATCGCAAACATCAAGACCACATATAGATCCAAGAAACCCGCTAAGAACCTCAAGATGCCTGGCG
TCTACTATGTGGACTACAGACTGGAAAGAATCAAGGAGGCCAACAACGAGACCTACGTCGAGCAGCACGA
GGTGGCAGTGGCCAGATACTGCGACCTCCCTAGCAAACTGGGGCACAAGCTTAATTCCGGACTCAGATCT
CGAGCTATGACTAGCAGAAGCACAGCTAGGCCCAATGGGCAACCCCAGGCCAGCAAAATTTGCCAGTTCA
AATTGGTCCTGCTGGGAGAATCTGCAGTGGGAAAGTCAAGCCTGGTATTACGTTTTGTCAAAGGGCAGTT
CCATGAGTACCAGGAGAGCACCATTGGAGCGGCCTTCCTCACCCAGTCCGTTTGTCTAGATGACACAACA
GTGAAGTTTGAGATCTGGGACACAGCTGGGCAGGAGCGATATCACAGCTTAGCCCCCATGTACTACAGGG
GTGCCCAAGCTGCAATCGTGGTTTACGACATTACTAATCAGGAAACCTTTGCCCGAGCAAAGACATGGGT
GAAGGAACTACAGCGACAGGCCAGTCCTAGCATCGTTATTGCCCTGGCAGGGAACAAAGCTGACCTGGCC
AACAAACGTATGGTGGAGTATGAAGAGGCCCAGGCATATGCAGATGACAACAGCTTATTGTTCATGGAGA
CTTCAGCCAAGACAGCTATGAACGTGAATGATCTCTTCCTGGCAATAGCTAAGAAGTTGCCAAAGAGTGA
ACCCCAGAATCTGGGAGGTGCAGCAGGCCGAAGCCGGGGTGTGGATCTCCATGAACAGTCCCAGCAGAAC
AAGAGCCAGTGTTGTAGCAACTGAGGATCCACCGGATCTAGATAACTGATCATAATCAGCCATACCACAT
TTGTAGAGGTTTTACTTGCTTTAAAAAACCTCCCACACCTCCCCCTGAACCTGAAACATAAAATGAATGC
AATTGTTGTTGTTAACTTGTTTATTGCAGCTTATAATGGTTACAAATAAAGCAATAGCATCACAAATTTC
ACAAATAAAGCATTTTTTTCACTGCATTCTAGTTGTGGTTTGTCCAAACTCATCAATGTATCTTAACGCG
TAAATTGTAAGCGTTAATATTTTGTTAAAATTCGCGTTAAATTTTTGTTAAATCAGCTCATTTTTTAACC
AATAGGCCGAAATCGGCAAAATCCCTTATAAATCAAAAGAATAGACCGAGATAGGGT
[37 nt withheld, positions 2298-2334]
AAAGAACGTGGACTCCAACGTCAAAGG
[49 nt withheld, positions 2362-2410]
T
[91 nt withheld, positions 2412-2502]
G
[124 nt withheld, positions 2504-2627]
CAGGTGGCACTTTTCGGGGAAATGTGCGCGGAACCCCTATTTGTTTATTTTTCTAAATACATTCAAATAT
GTATCCGCTCATGAGACAATAACCCTGATAAATGCTTCAATAATATTGAAAAAGGAAGAGTCCTGAGGCG
GAAAGAACCAGCTGTGGAATGTGTGTCAGTTAGGGTGTGGAAAGTCCCCAGGCTCCCCAGCAGGCAGAAG
TATGCAAAGCATGCATCTCAATTAGTCAGCAACCAGGTGTGGAAAGTCCCCAGGCTCCCCAGCAGGCAGA
AGTATGCAAAGCATGCATCTCAATTAGTCAGCAACCATAGTCCCGCCCCTAACTCCGCCCATCCCGCCCC
TAACTCCGCCCAGTTCCGCCCATTCTCCGCCCCATGGCTGACTAATTTTTTTTATTTATGCAGAGGCCGA
GGCCGCCTCGGCCTCTGAGCTATTCCAGAAGTAGTGAGGAGGCTTTTTTGGAGGCCTAGGCTTTTGCAAA
GATCGATCAAGAGACAGGATGAGGATCGTTTCGCATGATTGAACAAGATGGATTGCACGCAGGTTCTCCG
GCCGCTTGGGTGGAGAGGCTATTCGGCTATGACTGGGCACAACAGACAATCGGCTGCTCTGATGCCGCCG
TGTTCCGGCTGTCAGCGCAGGGGCGCCCGGTTCTTTTTGTCAAGACCGACCTGTCCGGTGCCCTGAATGA
ACTGCAAGACGAGGCAGCGCGGCTATCGTGGCTGGCCACGACGGGCGTTCCTTGCGCAGCTGTGCTCGAC
GTTGTCACTGAAGCGGGAAGGGACTGGCTGCTATTGGGCGAAGTGCCGGGGCAGGATCTCCTGTCATCTC
ACCTTGCTCCTGCCGAGAAAGTATCCATCATGGCTGATGCAATGCGGCGGCTGCATACGCTTGATCCGGC
TACCTGCCCATTCGACCACCAAGCGAAACATCGCATCGAGCGAGCACGTACTCGGATGGAAGCCGGTCTT
GTCGATCAGGATGATCTGGACGAAGAGCATCAGGGGCTCGCGCCAGCCGAACTGTTCGCCAGGCTCAAGG
CGAGCATGCCCGACGGCGAGGATCTCGTCGTGACCCATGGCGATGCCTGCTTGCCGAATATCATGGTGGA
AAATGGCCGCTTTTCTGGATTCATCGACTGTGGCCGGCTGGGTGTGGCGGACCGCTATCAGGACATAGCG
TTGGCTACCCGTGATATTGCTGAAGAGCTTGGCGGCGAATGGGCTGACCGCTTCCTCGTGCTTTACGGTA
TCGCCGCTCCCGATTCGCAGCGCATCGCCTTCTATCGCCTTCTTGACGAGTTCTTCTGAGCGGGACTCTG
GGGTTCGAAATGACCGACCAAGCGACGCCCAACCTGCCATCACGAGATTTCGATTCCACCGCCGCCTTCT
ATGAAAGGTTGGGCTTCGGAATCGTTTTCCGGGACGCCGGCTGGATGATCCTCCAGCGCGGGGATCTCAT
GCTGGAGTTCTTCGCCCACCCTAGGGGGAGGCTAACTGAAACACGGAAGGAGACAATACCGGAAGGAACC
CGCGCTATGACGGCAATAAAAAGACAGAATAAAACGCACGGTGTTGGGTCGTTTGTTCATAAACGCGGGG
TTCGGTCCCAGGGCTGGCACTCTGTCGATACCCCACCGAGACCCCATTGGGGCCAATACGCCCGCGTTTC
TTCCTTTTCCCCACCCCACCCCCCAAGTTCGGGTGAAGGCCCAGGGCTCGCAGCCAACGTCGGGGCGGCA
GGCCCTGCCATAGCCTCAGGTTACTCATATATACTTTAGATTGATTTAAAACTTCATTTTTAATTTAAAA
GGATCTAGGTGAAGATCCTTTTTGATAATCTCATGACCAAAATCCCTTAACGTGAGTTTTCGTTCCACTG
AGCGTCAGACCCCGTAGAAAAGATCAAAGGATCTTCTTGAGATCCTTTTTTTCTGCGCGTAATCTGCTGC
TTGCAAACAAAAAAACCACCGCTACCAGCGGTGGTTTGTTTGCCGGATCAAGAGCTACCAACTCTTTTTC
CGAAGGTAACTGGCTTCAGCAGAGCGCAGATACCAAATACTGTTCTTCTAGTGTAGCCGTAGTTAGGCCA
CCACTTCAAGAACTCTGTAGCACCGCCTACATACCTCGCTCTGCTAATCCTGTTACCAGTGGCTGCTGCC
AGTGGCGATAAGTCGTGTCTTACCGGGTTGGACTCAAGACGATAGTTACCGGATAAGGCGCAGCGGTCGG
GCTGAACGGGGGGTTCGTGCACACAGCCCAGCTTGGAGCGAACGACCTACACCGAACTGAGATACCTACA
GCGTGAGCTATGAGAAAGCGCCACGCTTCCCGAAGGGAGAAAGGCGGACAGGTATCCGGTAAGCGGCAGG
GTCGGAACAGGAGAGCGCACGAGGGAGCTTCCAGGGGGAAACGCCTGGTATCTTTATAGTCCTGTCGGGT
TTCGCCACCTCTGACTTGAGCGTCGATTTTTGTGATGCTCGTCAGGGGGGCGGAGCCTATGGAAAAACGC
CAGCAACGCGGCCTTTTTACGGTTCCTGGCCTTTTGCTGGCCTTTTGCTCACATGTTCTTTCCTGCGTTA
TCCCCTGATTCTGTGGATAACCGTATTACCGCCATGCATTAGTTATTAATAGTAATCAATTACGGGGTCA
TTAGTTCATAGCCCATATATGGAGTTCCG
Features (pLannotate 1.2.2; 16 found; start..end, strand, type, name):
      1..304     +  enhancer       CMV enhancer: human cytomegalovirus immediate early enhancer
    305..508     +  promoter       CMV promoter: human cytomegalovirus (CMV) immediate early promoter
    547..1245    +  CDS            TagBFP: TagBFP is a basic (constitutively fluorescent) blue fluorescent protein published in 2008, derived from Entacmaea quadricolor. It is reported to be a very rapidly-maturing monomer with very low acid sensitivity.
   1246..1266    +  misc_feature   MCS (fragment): multiple cloning site
   1267..1911    +  CDS            RAB5B: RAB5B_HUMAN - Experimental evidence at protein level: Swiss-Prot protein existence level 1. Protein transport. Probably involved in vesicular traffic. From Homo sapiens (Human).
   1937..2021    +  CDS            large T antigen (fragment): large T antigen from SV40 (simian virus 40)
   2044..2165    +  polyA_signal   SV40 poly(A) signal: SV40 polyadenylation signal
   2199..2627    -  rep_origin     f1 ori (sequence partly withheld): f1 bacteriophage origin of replication; arrow indicates direction of (+) strand synthesis
   2654..2758    +  promoter       AmpR promoter: bla
   2760..3117    +  promoter       SV40 promoter: SV40 enhancer and early promoter
   3152..3946    +  CDS            NeoR/KanR: aminoglycoside phosphotransferase from Tn5; aph(3')-II (or nptII); confers resistance to neomycin, kanamycin, and G418 (Geneticin®)
   3967..4119    +  CDS            ble (fragment): BLE_KLEPN - Experimental evidence at protein level: Swiss-Prot protein existence level 1. Binding protein with a strong affinity to the bleomycin family of antibiotics. Binds to CL990; an antimitotic-antibiotic compound. From Klebsiella pneumoniae.
   4178..4225    +  polyA_signal   HSV TK poly(A) signal: herpes simplex virus thymidine kinase polyadenylation signal (Cole and Stacy, 1985)
   4316..4332    -  polyA_signal   bGH poly(A) signal (fragment): bovine growth hormone polyadenylation signal
   4554..5142    +  rep_origin     ori: high-copy-number ColE1/pMB1/pBR322/pUC origin of replication
   5257..5316    +  enhancer       CMV enhancer (fragment): human cytomegalovirus immediate early enhancer
