[The description below was written by a language model from this plasmid's Addgene catalogue record and pLannotate feature annotations shown in this document.]
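Description:
BFP-Rab5 is a mammalian expression plasmid built on the pTagBFP-C backbone, in which human RAB5B (listed in the record simply as Rab5) is fused to the C-terminus of the blue fluorescent protein TagBFP. The Rab5 coding sequence was inserted between the XhoI and BamHI sites of the multiple cloning site, leaving both sites intact, so that a short linker derived from the polylinker joins the two reading frames. Expression of the fusion is driven by the human cytomegalovirus immediate early enhancer and promoter and terminated by an SV40 polyadenylation signal. The sequenced plasmid is about 5.3 kb.

The backbone carries a high-copy ColE1/pUC-type origin for propagation in E. coli and an f1 phage origin. A single Tn5 aminoglycoside phosphotransferase gene (NeoR/KanR) serves both hosts. A bacterial bla-type promoter placed upstream gives kanamycin resistance in bacteria, while the adjacent SV40 enhancer/early promoter and an HSV TK polyadenylation signal allow G418 selection of stably transfected mammalian cells. The short annotated fragments of SV40 large T antigen, ble and the bGH poly(A) signal appear to be backbone remnants or partial annotation matches rather than functional parts.

Rab5 is a small GTPase involved in vesicular traffic and widely used as a marker of early endosomes, so the blue fusion lets these compartments be seen in live or fixed cells alongside green and red markers. The associated publication concerns contacts between the endoplasmic reticulum and endosomes as endosomes traffic and mature, which is consistent with use of this construct as an endosome label in multicolour fluorescence microscopy.
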