Addgene plasmid #49147: BFP-Rab5
Purpose: mammalian expression of BFP-Rab5 fusion
Depositing lab: Gia Voeltz. Depositing organization: University of Colorado, Boulder. Publication: Endoplasmic reticulum-endosome contact increases as endosomes traffic and mature. Friedman JR, Dibenedetto JR, West M, Rowland AA, Voeltz GK. Mol Biol Cell. 2013 Apr;24(7):1030-40. doi: 10.1091/mbc.E12-10-0733. Epub 2013 Feb 6. PubMed 23389631.
Backbone
  Vector backbone: pTagBFP-C
  Backbone manufacturer: Evrogen
  Backbone size w/o insert (bp): 4700
  Vector type: Mammalian Expression
  Selectable markers: Neomycin (select with G418)
Growth in bacteria
  Bacterial resistance: Kanamycin, 50 μg/mL
  Growth temperature: 37°C
  Growth strain: DH5alpha
  Copy number: Unknown
Gene/Insert
  Gene/Insert name: Rab5 (alt name: RAB5B, member RAS oncogene family)
  Species: H. sapiens (human)
  GenBank ID: NM_002868.3
  Entrez Gene: RAB5B
  Promoter: CMV
  Tag / fusion protein: BFP (N terminal on backbone)
  Cloning method: Restriction Enzyme; 5′ cloning site XhoI (not destroyed); 3′ cloning site BamHI (not destroyed)
  Sequencing primers: 5′ na; 3′ na
Terms and licenses: Academic/Nonprofit Terms; Industry Terms: Not Available to Industry
How to cite: BFP-Rab5 was a gift from Gia Voeltz (Addgene plasmid # 49147 ; http://n2t.net/addgene:49147 ; RRID:Addgene_49147)
