>Addgene plasmid #49147 | BFP-Rab5 | addgene partial sequence | sequence record 73608 | SV40pA-R 5'-GAAATTTGTGATGCTATTGC-3'
TTATAAGCTGCAATAAACAAGTTAACAACAACAATTGCATTCATTTTATGTTTCAGGTTCAGGGGGAGGT
GTGGGAGGTTTTTTAAAGCAAGTAAAACCTCTACAAATGTGGTATGGCTGATTATGATCAGTTATCTAGA
TCCGGTGGATCCTCAGTTGCTACAACACTGGCTCTTGTTCTGCTGGGACTGTTCATGGAGATCCACACCC
CGGCTTCGGCCTGCTGCACCTCCCAGATTCTGGGGTTCACTCTTTGGCAACTTCTTAGCTATTGCCAGGA
AGAGATCATTCACGTTCATAGCTGTCTTGGCTGAAGTCTCCATGAACAATAAGCTGTTGTCATCTGCATA
TGCCTGGGCCTCTTCATACTCCACCATACGTTTGTTGGCCAGGTCAGCTTTGTTCCCTGCCAGGGCAATA
ACGATGCTAGGACTGGCCTGTCGCTGTAGTTCCTTCACCCATGTCTTTGCTCGGGCAAAGGTTTCCTGAT
TAGTAATGTCGTAAACCACGATTGCAGCTTGGGCACCCCTGTAGTACATGGGGGCTAAGCTGTGATATCG
CTCCTGCCCAGCTGTGTCCCAGATCTCAAACTTCACTGTTGTGTCATCTAGACAAACGGACTGGGTGAGG
AAGGCCGCTCCAATGGTGCTCTCCTGGTACTCATGGAACTGCCCTTTGACAAAACGTAATACCAGGCTTG
ACTTTCCCACTGCAGATTCTCCCAGCAGGACCAATTTGAACTGGCAAATTTTGCTGGCCTGGGGTTGCCC
ATTGGGCCTAGCTGTGCTTCTGCTAGTCATAGCTCGAGATCTGAGTCCGGAATTAAGCTTGTGCCCCAGT
TTGCTAGGGAGGTCGCAGTATCTGGCCACTGCCACCTCGTGCTGCTCGACGTAGGTCTCGTTGTTGGCCT
CCTTGATTCTTTCCAGTCTGTAGTCCACATAGTAGACGCCAGGCATCTTGAGGTTCTTAGCGGGTTTCTT
GGATCTATATGTGGTCTTGATGTTTGCGATCAGATGGCTCCCGCCCACGAGCTTCAGGGCCATGTCGTTT
CTGCCTTCCAGGCCGCCGTCAGCGGGGTACAGCGTCTCGGTGAAGGCCTCCCAGCCGAG
